Addgene plasmid #70064: pTH09
Purpose: artificial transcription template "terminator insertion"
Depositing lab: Jeff Gelles. Depositing organization: Brandeis University. Publication: Bacterial RNA polymerase can retain sigma70 throughout transcription. Harden TT, Wells CD, Friedman LJ, Landick R, Hochschild A, Kondev J, Gelles J. Proc Natl Acad Sci U S A. 2016 Jan 5. pii: 201513899. 10.1073/pnas.1513899113 PubMed 26733675.
Backbone
  Vector backbone: pFW11 Tet
Growth in bacteria
  Bacterial resistance: Chloramphenicol and Tetracycline, 25 & 10 μg/mL
  Growth temperature: 37°C
  Growth strain: DH5alpha
  Copy number: High Copy
Gene/Insert
  Gene/Insert name: lambda PR' - lambda TR2 - repeat cassette - E. coli rpoB - lambda TR'
  Species: Synthetic
  GenBank ID: KT326916
Terms and licenses: Academic/Nonprofit Terms; Industry Terms: Not Available to Industry
How to cite: pTH09 was a gift from Jeff Gelles (Addgene plasmid # 70064 ; http://n2t.net/addgene:70064 ; RRID:Addgene_70064)
