[The description below was written by a language model from this plasmid's Addgene catalogue record.]
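Description:
pTH09 is a bacterial plasmid built on the pFW11 Tet backbone that carries a synthetic, artificial transcription template referred to as the "terminator insertion" design. It is maintained in E. coli as a high-copy plasmid under dual selection with chloramphenicol and tetracycline. The record does not include a feature table, so the origin of replication, the exact resistance gene arrangement and the coordinates of the individual elements are not stated.

The insert is a composite transcription unit assembled, in order, from the bacteriophage lambda PR' promoter, the lambda TR2 terminator, a repeat cassette, a segment of the E. coli rpoB gene, and the lambda TR' terminator. PR' is the lambda late promoter, well known for a promoter-proximal pause that depends on sigma70. The rpoB sequence presumably supplies a stretch of ordinary transcribed DNA rather than being present for protein expression, and TR' ends the unit. The repeat cassette likely provides a reiterated sequence in the nascent RNA that can serve as a target for detecting transcripts, though its composition is not described in the record. What gives this version its name is the placement of an intrinsic terminator, TR2, close to the promoter and upstream of the rest of the template, so that polymerases meet a termination signal early in the transcription unit.

The associated study concerns whether bacterial RNA polymerase retains sigma70 during elongation. pTH09 is therefore best understood as a source of defined template DNA for in vitro transcription experiments with E. coli RNA polymerase, most likely as a variant for comparison with related templates lacking the inserted terminator, rather than as an expression vector.
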