>Addgene plasmid #70064 | pTH09 | depositor partial sequence | sequence record 124718 | transcription template and 3' flanking region
CCTATAAAAATAGGCGTATCACGAGGCCCTTTCGTCTTCAAGAATTCCAGACAACATTTTGAATGCGGTC
ACACGTTAGCAGCATGATTGCCACGGATGGCAACATATTAACGGCATGATATTGACTTATTGAATAAAAT
TGGGTAAATTTGACTCAACGATGGGTTAATTCGCTACTGAGCTAATAACAGGCCTGCTGGTAATCGCAGG
CCTTTTTATTTGGATTCGGATCCAGACACCACAGACCACACACAAGACACCACAGACCACACACAAGACA
CCACAGACCACACACAAGACACCACAGACCACACACAAGACACCACAGACCACACACAAGACACCACAGA
CCACACACAAGACACCACAGACCACACACAGCATGCAACCTGTTCGTACGTATCGACCGTCGCCGTAAAC
TGCCTGCGACCATCATTCTGCGCGCCCTGAACTACACCACAGAGCAGATCCTCGACCTGTTCTTTGAAAA
AGTTATCTTTGAAATCCGTGATAACAAGCTGCAGATGGAACTGGTGCCGGAACGCCTGCGTGGTGAAACC
GCATCTTTTGACATCGAAGCTAACGGTAAAGTGTACGTAGAAAAAGGCCGCCGTATCACTGCGCGCCACA
TTCGCCAGCTGGAAAAAGACGACGTCAAACTGATCGAAGTCCCGGTTGAGTACATCGCAGGTAAAGTGGT
TGCTAAAGACTATATTGATGAGTCTACCGGCGAGCTGATCTGCGCAGCGAACATGGAGCTGAGCCTGGAT
CTGCTGGCTAAGCTGAGCCAGTCTGGTCACAAGCGTATCGAAACGCTGTTCACCAACGATCTGGATCACG
GCCCATATATCTCTGAAACCTTACGTGTCGACCCAACTAACGACCGTCTGAGCGCACTGGTAGAAATCTA
CCGCATGATGCGCCCTGGCGAGCCGCCGACTCGTGAAGCAGCTGAAAGCCTGTTCGAGAACCTGTTCTTC
TCCGAAGACCGTTATGACTTGTCTGCGGTTGGTCGTATGAAGTTCAACCGTTCTCTGCTGCGCGAAGAAA
TCGAAGGTTCCGGTATCCTGAGCAAAGACGACATCATTGATGTTATGAAAAAGCTCATCGATATCCGTAA
CGGTAAAGGCGAAGTCGATGATATCGACCACCTCGGCAACCGTCGTATCCGTTCCGTTGGCGAAATGGCG
GAAAACCAGTTCCGCGTTGGCCTGGTACGTGTAGAGCGTGCGGTGAAAGAGCGTCTGTCTCTGGGCGATC
TGGATACCCTGATGCCACAGGATATGATCAACGCCAAGCCGATTTCCGCAGCAGTGAAAGAGTTCTTCGG
TTCCAGCCAGCTGTCTCAGTTTATGGACCAGAACAACCCGCTGTCTGAGATTACGCACAAACGTCGTATC
TCCGCACTCGGCCCAGGCGGTCTGACCCGTGAACGTGCAGGCTTCGAAGTTCGAGACGTACACCCGACTC
ACTACGGTCGCGTATGTCCAATCGAAACCCCTGAAGGTCCGAACATCGGTCTGATCAACTCTCTGTCCGT
GTACGCACAGACTAACGAATACGGCTTCCTTGAGACTCCGTATCGTAAAGTGACCGACGGTGTTGTAACT
GACGAAATTCACTACCTGTCTGCTATCGAAGAAGGCAACTACGTTATCGCCCAGGCGAACTCCAACTTGG
ATGAAGAAGGCCACTTCGTAGAAGACCTGGTAACTTGCCGTAGCAAAGGCGAATCCAGCTTGTTCAGCCG
CGACCAGGTTGACTACATGGACGTATCCACCCAGCAGGTGGTATCCGTCGGTGCGTCCCTGATCCCGTTC
CTGGAACACGATGACGCCAACCGTGCATTGATGGGTGCGAACATGCAACGTCAGGCCGTTCCGACTCTGC
GCGCTGATAAGCCGCTGGTTGGTACTGGTATGGAACGTGCTGTTGCCGTTGACTCCGGTGTAACTGCGGT
AGCTAAACGTGGTGGTGTCGTTCAGTACGTGGATGCTTCCCGTATCGTTATCAAAGTTAACGAAGACGAG
ATGTATCCGGGTGAAGCAGGTATCGACATCTACAACCTGACCAAATACACCCGTTCTAACCAGAACACCT
GTATCAACCAGATGCCGTGTGTGTCTCTGGGTGAACCGGTTGAACGTGGCGACGTGCTGGCAGACGGTCC
GTCCACCGACCTCGGTGAACTGGCGCTTGGTCAGAACATCGCTTACTACCGATTCCGCCTAGTTGGTCAC
TTCGACGTATCGTCTGGAACTCCAACCATCGCAGGCAGAGAGGTCTGCAAAATGCAATCCCGAAACAGTT
CGCAGGTAATAGTTAGAGCCTGCATAACGGTTTCGGGATTTTTTATATCTGCACAACAGGTAAGAGCATT
GAGTCGATAATCGACACAGGAAACACATATGACCATGATTACGAATTTCGACCTGCAGCCAAGCTTGGCA
CTGGCCGTCGTTTTACAACGTCGTGACTGGGAAAACCCTGGCGTTACCCAACTTAATCGCCTTGCAGCAC
ATCCCCCTTTCGCCAG
