>Addgene plasmid #70064 | pTH09 | addgene partial sequence | sequence record 127283 | pBRforEco 5'-AATAGGCGTATCACGAGGC-3'
ACACAAGACACCACAGACCACACACAAGACACCACAGACCACACACAAGACACCACAGACCACACACAAG
ACACCACAGACCACACACAAGACACCACAGACCACACACAGCATGCAACCTGTTCGTACGTATCGACCGT
CGCCGTAAACTGCCTGCGACCATCATTCTGCGCGCCCTGAACTACACCACAGAGCAGATCCTCGACCTGT
TCTTTGAAAAAGTTATCTTTGAAATCCGTGATAACAAGCTGCAGATGGAACTGGTGCCGGAACGCCTGCG
TGGTGAAACCGCATCTTTTGACATCGAAGCTAACGGTAAAGTGTACGTAGAAAAAGGCCGCCGTATCACT
GCGCGCCACATTCGCCAGCTGGAAAA
