>Addgene plasmid #70064 | pTH09 | addgene partial sequence | sequence record 127843 | M13pUC-Fwd 5'-CCCAGTCACGACGTTGTAAAACG-3'
TGCTCTTACCTGTTGTGCAGATATAAAAAATCCCGAAACCGTTATGCAGGCTCTAACTATTACCTGCGAA
CTGTTTCGGGATTGCATTTTGCAGACCTCTCTGCCTGCGATGGTTGGAGTTCCAGACGATACGTCGAAGT
GACCAACTAGGCGGAATCGGTAGTAAGCGATGTTCTGACCAAGCGCCAGTTCACCGAGGTCGGTGGACGG
ACCGTCTGCCAGCACGTCGCCACGTTCAACCGGTTCACCCAGAGACACACACGGCATCTGGTTGATACAG
GTGTTCTGGTTAGAACGGGTGTATTTGGTCAGGTTGTAGATGTCGATACCTGCTTCACCCGGATACATCT
CGTCTTCGTTAACTTTGATAACGATACGGGAAGCATCCAC
